>Addgene plasmid #24092 | p75-RFP | addgene full sequence | sequence record 473506 | Addgene NGS Result
ATCCTTTTAAATTAAAAATGAAGTTTTAAATCAATCTAAAGTATATATGAGTAACCTGAGGCTATGGCAG
GGCCTGCCGCCCCGACGTTGGCTGCGAGCCCTGGGCCTTCACCCGAACTTGGGGGGTGGGGTGGGGAAAA
GGAAGAAACGCGGGCGTATTGGCCCCAATGGGGTCTCGGTGGGGTATCGACAGAGTGCCAGCCCTGGGAC
CGAACCCCGCGTTTATGAACAAACGACCCAACACCGTGCGTTTTATTCTGTCTTTTTATTGCCGTCATAG
CGCGGGTTCCTTCCGGTATTGTCTCCTTCCGTGTTTCAGTTAGCCTCCCCCTAGGGTGGGCGAAGAACTC
CAGCATGAGATCCCCGCGCTGGAGGATCATCCAGCCGGCGTCCCGGAAAACGATTCCGAAGCCCAACCTT
TCATAGAAGGCGGCGGTGGAATCGAAATCTCGTGATGGCAGGTTGGGCGTCGCTTGGTCGGTCATTTCGA
ACCCCAGAGTCCCGCTCAGAAGAACTCGTCAAGAAGGCGATAGAAGGCGATGCGCTGCGAATCGGGAGCG
GCGATACCGTAAAGCACGAGGAAGCGGTCAGCCCATTCGCCGCCAAGCTCTTCAGCAATATCACGGGTAG
CCAACGCTATGTCCTGATAGCGGTCCGCCACACCCAGCCGGCCACAGTCGATGAATCCAGAAAAGCGGCC
ATTTTCCACCATGATATTCGGCAAGCAGGCATCGCCATGGGTCACGACGAGATCCTCGCCGTCGGGCATG
CTCGCCTTGAGCCTGGCGAACAGTTCGGCTGGCGCGAGCCCCTGATGCTCTTCGTCCAGATCATCCTGAT
CGACAAGACCGGCTTCCATCCGAGTACGTGCTCGCTCGATGCGATGTTTCGCTTGGTGGTCGAATGGGCA
GGTAGCCGGATCAAGCGTATGCAGCCGCCGCATTGCATCAGCCATGATGGATACTTTCTCGGCAGGAGCA
AGGTGAGATGACAGGAGATCCTGCCCCGGCACTTCGCCCAATAGCAGCCAGTCCCTTCCCGCTTCAGTGA
CAACGTCGAGCACAGCTGCGCAAGGAACGCCCGTCGTGGCCAGCCACGATAGCCGCGCTGCCTCGTCTTG
CAGTTCATTCAGGGCACCGGACAGGTCGGTCTTGACAAAAAGAACCGGGCGCCCCTGCGCTGACAGCCGG
AACACGGCGGCATCAGAGCAGCCGATTGTCTGTTGTGCCCAGTCATAGCCGAATAGCCTCTCCACCCAAG
CGGCCGGAGAACCTGCGTGCAATCCATCTTGTTCAATCATGCGAAACGATCCTCATCCTGTCTCTTGATC
GATCTTTGCAAAAGCCTAGGCCTCCAAAAAAGCCTCCTCACTACTTCTGGAATAGCTCAGAGGCCGAGGC
GGCCTCGGCCTCTGCATAAATAAAAAAAATTAGTCAGCCATGGGGCGGAGAATGGGCGGAACTGGGCGGA
GTTAGGGGCGGGATGGGCGGAGTTAGGGGCGGGACTATGGTTGCTGACTAATTGAGATGCATGCTTTGCA
TACTTCTGCCTGCTGGGGAGCCTGGGGACTTTCCACACCTGGTTGCTGACTAATTGAGATGCATGCTTTG
CATACTTCTGCCTGCTGGGGAGCCTGGGGACTTTCCACACCCTAACTGACACACATTCCACAGCTGGTTC
TTTCCGCCTCAGGACTCTTCCTTTTTCAATATTATTGAAGCATTTATCAGGGTTATTGTCTCATGAGCGG
ATACATATTTGAATGTATTTAGAAAAATAAACAAATAGGGGTTCCGCGCACATTTCCCCGAAAAGTGCCA
CCTG
[124 nt withheld, positions 1825-1948]
C
[91 nt withheld, positions 1950-2040]
A
[49 nt withheld, positions 2042-2090]
CCTTTGACGTTGGAGTCCACGTTCTTT
[37 nt withheld, positions 2118-2154]
ACCCTATCTCGGTCTATTCTTTTGATTTATAAGGGATTTTGCCGATTTCGGCCTATTGGTTAAAAAATGA
GCTGATTTAACAAAAATTTAACGCGAATTTTAACAAAATATTAACGCTTACAATTTACGCCTTAAGATAC
ATTGATGAGTTTGGACAAACCACAACTAGAATGCAGTGAAAAAAATGCTTTATTTGTGAAATTTGTGATG
CTATTGCTTTATTTGTAACCATTATAAGCTGCAATAAACAAGTTAACAACAACAATTGCATTCATTTTAT
GTTTCAGGTTCAGGGGGAGGTGTGGGAGGTTTTTTAAAGCAAGTAAAACCTCTACAAATGTGGTATGGCT
GATTATGATCTAGAGTCGCCTTAGGCGCCGGTGGAGTGGCGGCCCTCGGCGCGCTCGTACTGTTCCACGA
TGGTGTAGTCCTCGTTGTGGGAGGTGATGTCCAGCTTGATGTCGGTCTTGTAGGCGCCGGGCAGCTGCAC
GGGCTTCTTGGCCATGTAGGTGGTCTTGACCTCGGCGTCGTAGTGGCCGCCGTCCTTCAGCTTCAGCCTC
ATCTTGATCTCGCCCTTCAGGGCGCCGTCCTCGGGGTACATCCGCTCGGTGGAGGCCTCCCAGCCCATGG
TCTTCTTCTGCATTACGGGGCCGTCGGAGGGGAAGTTGGTGCCGCGCAGCTTCACCTTGTAGATGAACTC
GCCGTCCTGCAGGGAGGAGTCCTGGGTCACGGTCACCACGCCGCCGTCCTCGAAGTTCATCACGCGCTCC
CACTTGAAGCCCTCGGGGAAGGACAGCTTCAAGTAGTCGGGGATGTCGGCGGGGTGCTTCACGTAGGCCT
TGGAGCCGTACTGGAACTGAGGGGACAGGATGTCCCAGGCGAAGGGCAGGGGGCCGCCCTTGGTCACCTT
CAGCTTGGCGGTCTGGGTGCCCTCGTAGGGGCGGCCCTCGCCCTCGCCCTCGATCTCGAACTCGTGGCCG
TTCACGGAGCCCTCCATGCGCACCTTGAAGCGCATGAACTCCTTGATGACGTCCTCGGAGGAGGCCATCG
GATCCCGGGCCCGGGATGTGGCAGTGGACTCACTGCACAGACTCTCCACGAGGTCGGCTCGCTGGATGCG
GCGCAGGGCGGCCAGGAGGGCGTCCAGTGTGGCGCTGTCCTGGGTGGCCCAGCTTGCAAGCAGGGCGCGA
ACGGGGCAGGCCTCATGGGTAAAGGAGTCTATGTGCTCGGGCTGGTAGCCCAGCTCGCCCGCCAGGTGCC
GCCAGGTGTCCCCCGCAGAGCCGTTGAGAAGCTTCTCCACCTCCTCCCGCTTGGCTGGGGGCAGGCTGCT
GTAGAGGCCTCCGTCACCCTTGAGGGCCTGGCCCGAGGCTGTCTGCGTGTGGGGCTGCTGGTCATGCAGG
CTCTGGCTGTCCACGGAGATGCCACTGTCGCTGTGGAGTTTTTCTCCCTCTGGTGGGGGCGTCTGGTTCA
CTGGCCGGCTGTTGGCTCCTTGCTTGTTCTGCTTGCAGCTGTTCCACCTCTTGAAGGCTATGTAGGCCAC
AAGGCCCACAACCACAGCAGCCAGGATGGAGCAATAGACAGGGATGAGGTTGTCGGTGGTGCCTCGGGTC
ACCACGGGCTGGGAGCTGCCCATCACTGTGGTCACCACACCTGCCACCGTGCTGGCTATGAGGTCTTGTT
CTGGAGGTGCCTCAGGCTCCTGGGTGCTGGGGGCTGTGCTGTCCGAGCCCTCTGGGGGTGTGGACCGTGT
AATCCAACGGCCAGGGATCTCCTCGCACTCGGCGTCGGCCCAGCGTGTGCACTCGCGGAGCTGGCGCTCG
GTGTCCTCGCACACGGTGCAGGGCAGGCACGGGTCCACGTGGTTGGCCTCGTCGGAATACGTGCCGTCGG
GGCACTCCTCGCACACGGTGTTCTGCTTGTCCTGGCAGGAGAACACGAGGCCCGAGCCCGCCTCGCACAC
GCGGCACGCCTCGCAGCGCCCAGTCGTCTCATCCTGGTAGTAGCCGTAGGCGCAGCGGCACACGGCGTCG
TCGGCCTCCACGCACGGCGCCGACATGCTCTGGAGCCCCACGCACTCGGTGCACGGCTTGCACGGCTCGG
TCGCGCTCACCACGTCGGAGAACGTCACGCTGTCCAGGCAGGGCTCACACACGGTCTGGTTGGCTCCACA
AGGCTGGGCCACACCCTCGCCCAGGTTGCAGGCTTTGCAGCACTCACCGCTGTGTGTGTACAGGCCTGTG
GGGCATGCCTCCTTGGCACCTCCAAGGGACACCCCCAGAAGCAGCAACAGCAGCAGGCGCGGCCCGTCCA
TGGCGCGGCCGGTGGCACCTGCCCCCATCGCCCGCCTCCCGCGGCAGCGCTCGAATTCGAAGCTTGAGCT
CGAGATCTGAGTCCGGTAGCGCTAGCGGATCTGACGGTTCACTAAACCAGCTCTGCTTATATAGACCTCC
CACCGTACACGCCTACCGCCCATTTGCGTCAATGGGGCGGAGTTGTTACGACATTTTGGAAAGTCCCGTT
GATTTTGGTGCCAAAACAAACTCCCATTGACGTCAATGGGGTGGAGACTTGGAAATCCCCGTGAGTCAAA
CCGCTATCCACGCCCATTGATGTACTGCCAAAACCGCATCACCATGGTAATAGCGATGACTAATACGTAG
ATGTACTGCCAAGTAGGAAAGTCCCATAAGGTCATGTACTGGGCATAATGCCAGGCGGGCCATTTACCGT
CATTGACGTCAATAGGGGGCGTACTTGGCATATGATACACTTGATGTACTGCCAAGTGGGCAGTTTACCG
TAAATACTCCACCCATTGACGTCAATGGAAAGTCCCTATTGGCGTTACTATGGGAACATACGTCATTATT
GACGTCAATGGGCGGGGGTCGTTGGGCGGTCAGCCAGGCGGGCCATTTACCGTAAGTTATGTAACGCGGA
ACTCCATATATGGGCTATGAACTAATGACCCCGTAATTGATTACTATTAATAACTAATGCATGGCGGTAA
TACGGTTATCCACAGAATCAGGGGATAACGCAGGAAAGAACATGTGAGCAAAAGGCCAGCAAAAGGCCAG
GAACCGTAAAAAGGCCGCGTTGCTGGCGTTTTTCCATAGGCTCCGCCCCCCTGACGAGCATCACAAAAAT
CGACGCTCAAGTCAGAGGTGGCGAAACCCGACAGGACTATAAAGATACCAGGCGTTTCCCCCTGGAAGCT
CCCTCGTGCGCTCTCCTGTTCCGACCCTGCCGCTTACCGGATACCTGTCCGCCTTTCTCCCTTCGGGAAG
CGTGGCGCTTTCTCATAGCTCACGCTGTAGGTATCTCAGTTCGGTGTAGGTCGTTCGCTCCAAGCTGGGC
TGTGTGCACGAACCCCCCGTTCAGCCCGACCGCTGCGCCTTATCCGGTAACTATCGTCTTGAGTCCAACC
CGGTAAGACACGACTTATCGCCACTGGCAGCAGCCACTGGTAACAGGATTAGCAGAGCGAGGTATGTAGG
CGGTGCTACAGAGTTCTTGAAGTGGTGGCCTAACTACGGCTACACTAGAAGAACAGTATTTGGTATCTGC
GCTCTGCTGAAGCCAGTTACCTTCGGAAAAAGAGTTGGTAGCTCTTGATCCGGCAAACAAACCACCGCTG
GTAGCGGTGGTTTTTTTGTTTGCAAGCAGCAGATTACGCGCAGAAAAAAAGGATCTCAAGAAGATCCTTT
GATCTTTTCTACGGGGTCTGACGCTCAGTGGAACGAAAACTCACGTTAAGGGATTTTGGTCATGAGATTA
TCAAAAAGGATCTTCACCTAG
Features (pLannotate 1.2.2; 15 found; start..end, strand, type, name):
    120..136     +  polyA_signal   bGH poly(A) signal (fragment): bovine growth hormone polyadenylation signal
    227..274     -  polyA_signal   HSV TK poly(A) signal: herpes simplex virus thymidine kinase polyadenylation signal (Cole and Stacy, 1985)
    333..485     -  CDS            ble (fragment): BLE_KLEPN - Experimental evidence at protein level: Swiss-Prot protein existence level 1. Binding protein with a strong affinity to the bleomycin family of antibiotics. Binds to CL990; an antimitotic-antibiotic compound. From Klebsiella pneumoniae.
    506..1300    -  CDS            NeoR/KanR: aminoglycoside phosphotransferase from Tn5; aph(3')-II (or nptII); confers resistance to neomycin, kanamycin, and G418 (Geneticin®)
   1335..1692    -  promoter       SV40 promoter: SV40 enhancer and early promoter
   1694..1798    -  promoter       AmpR promoter: bla
   1825..2253    +  rep_origin     f1 ori (sequence partly withheld): f1 bacteriophage origin of replication; arrow indicates direction of (+) strand synthesis
   2287..2408    -  polyA_signal   SV40 poly(A) signal: SV40 polyadenylation signal
   2431..2514    -  CDS            large T antigen (fragment): large T antigen from SV40 (simian virus 40)
   2525..3202    -  CDS            mRFP1: monomeric derivative of DsRed (Campbell et al., 2002) mammalian codon-optimized
   3218..4492    -  CDS            NGFR: TNR16_HUMAN - Also known as TNFRSF16. Experimental evidence at protein level: Swiss-Prot protein existence level 1. Low affinity receptor which can bind to NGF, BDNF, NTF3, and NTF4. Forms a heterodimeric receptor with SORCS2 that binds the precursor forms of NGF, BDNF and NTF3 with high affinity, and has much lower affinity for mature NGF and BDNF (PubMed:24908487). Plays an important role in differentiation and survival of specific neuronal populations during development (By similarity). Can mediate cell survival as well as cell death of neural cells. Plays a role in the inactivation of RHOA
   4517..4560    -  misc_feature   MCS (fragment): multiple cloning site
   4583..4786    -  promoter       CMV promoter: human cytomegalovirus (CMV) immediate early promoter
   4787..5090    -  enhancer       CMV enhancer: human cytomegalovirus immediate early enhancer
   5265..5853    -  rep_origin     ori: high-copy-number ColE1/pMB1/pBR322/pUC origin of replication
