[The description below was written by a language model from this plasmid's Addgene catalogue record and pLannotate feature annotations shown in this document.]
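Description:
p75-RFP is a mammalian expression plasmid built on a pDSRed-type (N-terminal fusion style) backbone that encodes the human p75 neurotrophin receptor (p75NTR, gene NGFR, also known as TNFRSF16 or CD271) fused at its C terminus to a red fluorescent protein. The catalogue lists the tag as DsRed, while the annotation of the sequenced plasmid (about 6 kb) identifies the fluorescent protein coding sequence as mRFP1, the monomeric, mammalian codon-optimized derivative of DsRed; the plasmid name is consistent with this. The NGFR open reading frame sits immediately upstream of the mRFP1 sequence, downstream of remnants of the multiple cloning site. The fusion is driven by the human cytomegalovirus immediate early enhancer and promoter and terminated by an SV40 polyadenylation signal.

The plasmid replicates in E. coli from a high-copy ColE1/pUC-type origin and also carries an f1 origin, which allows production of single-stranded DNA. Selection relies on a single NeoR/KanR (Tn5 aminoglycoside phosphotransferase) gene placed behind tandem promoters. A bacterial bla promoter gives kanamycin resistance in bacteria, and the SV40 enhancer/early promoter, with an HSV TK polyadenylation signal, gives G418 resistance in mammalian cells for making stable lines. Small annotated fragments of ble, bGH poly(A) and SV40 large T antigen appear to be backbone remnants rather than functional elements.

p75NTR is a low-affinity receptor for NGF, BDNF, NT-3 and NT-4 that influences neuronal survival, death and differentiation. The record does not state a specific purpose, but a construct of this design is suited to visualizing expression, localization and trafficking of the tagged receptor in transfected mammalian cells.
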