Addgene plasmid #24092: p75-RFP
Depositing lab: Moses Chao. Depositing organization: NYU Grossman School of Medicine.
Backbone
  Vector backbone: pDSRed
  Backbone size w/o insert (bp): 5000
  Vector type: Mammalian Expression
Growth in bacteria
  Bacterial resistance: Kanamycin, 50 μg/mL
  Growth temperature: 37°C
  Growth strain: DH5alpha
  Copy number: Unknown
Gene/Insert
  Gene/Insert name: p75NTR
  Species: H. sapiens (human)
  Entrez Gene: NGFR (a.k.a. CD271, Gp80-LNGFR, TNFRSF16, p75(NTR), p75NTR)
  Tag / fusion protein: DSRed (C terminal on insert)
  Cloning method: Restriction Enzyme
  Sequencing primers: 5′ n/a; 3′ DsRed1-N
Terms and licenses: Academic/Nonprofit Terms; Industry Terms: Not Available to Industry
How to cite: p75-RFP was a gift from Moses Chao (Addgene plasmid # 24092 ; http://n2t.net/addgene:24092 ; RRID:Addgene_24092)
