>Addgene plasmid #24092 | p75-RFP | addgene partial sequence | sequence record 29880 | 24092 with DsRed1-N
GGCCGCCCTTGGTCACCTTCAGCTTGGCGGTCTGGGTGCCCTCGTAGGGGCGGCCCTCGCCCTCGCCCTC
GATCTCGAACTCGTGGCCGTTCACGGAGCCCTCCATGCGCACCTTGAAGCGCATGAACTCCTTGATGACG
TCCTCGGAGGAGGCCATCGGATCCCGGGCCCGGGATGTGGCAGTGGACTCACTGCACAGACTCTCCACGA
GGTCGGCTCGCTGGATGCGGCGCAGGGCGGCCAGGAGGGCGTCCAGTGTGGCGCTGTCCTGGGTGGCCCA
GCTTGCAAGCAGGGCGCGAACGGGGCAGGCCTCATGGGTAAAGGAGTCTATGTGCTCGGGCTGGTAGCCC
AGCTCGCCCGCCAGGTGCCGCCAGGTGTCCCCCGCAGAGCCGTTGAGAAGCTTCTCCACCTCCTCCCGCT
TGGCTGGGGGCAGGCTGCTGTAGAGGCCTCCGTCACCCTTGAGGGCCTGGCCCGAGGCTGTCTGCGTGTG
GGGCTGCTGGTCATGCAGGCTCTGGCTGTCCACGGAGATGCCACTGTCGCTGTGGAGTTTTTCTCCCTCT
GGTGGGGGCGTCTGGTTCACTGGCCGGCTGTTGGCTCCTTGCTTGTTCTGCTTGCAGCTGTTCCACCTCT
TGAAGGCTATGTAGGCCACAAGGCCCACAACCACAGCAGCCAGGATGGAGCAATAGACAGGGATGAGGTT
GTCGGTGGTGCCTCGGG
